Addgene plasmid #236129: EW408 (ZNF35tar-compact)x8-H2B-GFP
Purpose: Fuorescent reporter encoding H2B-GFP fusion under control of E1b minimal promoter with eight ZNF35 binding sites upstream
Depositing lab: Xiaojing Gao. Depositing organization: Stanford University. Publication: Machine-guided dual-objective protein engineering for deimmunization and therapeutic functions. Wolfsberg E, Paul JS, Tycko J, Chen B, Bassik MC, Bintu L, Alizadeh AA, Gao XJ. Cell Syst. 2025 Jul 16;16(7):101299. doi: 10.1016/j.cels.2025.101299. Epub 2025 Jun 3. PubMed 40466641.
Backbone
  Vector backbone: FLP-IN
  Vector type: Mammalian Expression
  Selectable markers: Puromycin
Growth in bacteria
  Bacterial resistance: Ampicillin, 100 μg/mL
  Growth temperature: 37°C
  Growth strain: DH5alpha
  Copy number: High Copy
Gene/Insert
  Gene/Insert name: H2B
  Species: H. sapiens (human)
  Entrez Gene: H2BC11 (a.k.a. H2B/r, H2BFR, H2BJ, HIST1H2BJ)
  Promoter: E1b minimal promoter with eight ZNF35 binding sites upstream
  Tag / fusion protein: EGFP (C terminal on insert)
  Cloning method: Gibson Cloning
Terms and licenses: Academic/Nonprofit Terms; Industry Terms: Not Available to Industry
Depositor comments: See https://benchling.com/s/seq-Q4CLsCRNpUgqUzXOVn84?m=slm-T27dOoGMjaocaCQriCdYfor annotated sequence. Please visit https://doi.org/10.1101/2025.02.24.639918 for bioRxiv preprint.
How to cite: EW408 (ZNF35tar-compact)x8-H2B-GFP was a gift from Xiaojing Gao (Addgene plasmid # 236129 ; http://n2t.net/addgene:236129 ; RRID:Addgene_236129)
