[The description below was written by a language model from this plasmid's Addgene catalogue record and pLannotate feature annotations shown in this document.]
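Description:
EW408 (ZNF35tar-compact)x8-H2B-GFP is a mammalian expression reporter plasmid of about 8.1 kb, catalogued on a FLP-IN backbone. It is maintained in E. coli through a high-copy ColE1/pUC-type origin with ampicillin resistance (AmpR under its own bla promoter). An f1 origin and remnants of lac regulatory and lacZα sequence are also present. Two short fragments matching the bacteriophage lambda portal gene appear in the annotation and probably represent spacer or stuffer DNA, although the record does not explain them. No FRT site is annotated in the feature table, so the record does not confirm how the Flp-In integration function is configured.

The payload is a synthetic transcription-factor-responsive reporter. According to the catalogue entry, eight ZNF35 binding sites sit upstream of an E1b minimal promoter. The feature table detects only a short minimal TATA-box promoter fragment at this position and does not annotate the binding sites themselves. Downstream come a Xenopus β-globin 5'-UTR translational enhancer, the human histone H2B coding sequence (H2BC11/HIST1H2BJ) fused at its C terminus to EGFP, and a bGH polyadenylation signal. Because the minimal promoter has low basal activity, expression should depend on recruitment of a ZNF35-based DNA-binding domain linked to an activator. The histone fusion concentrates the green signal in the nucleus for imaging or flow cytometry.

A second cassette provides mammalian selection: an SV40 enhancer/early promoter drives a resistance gene, followed by a WPRE fragment and an SV40 poly(A) signal. The catalogue lists puromycin as the selectable marker, whereas the sequenced plasmid is annotated with a hygromycin resistance gene, so this discrepancy should be checked. The associated work concerns machine-guided protein engineering for deimmunization and therapeutic function, which fits use of the plasmid as a readout for zinc-finger-based synthetic transcription factors.
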