Features (pLannotate 1.2.2; 22 found; start..end, strand, type, name):
    409..876     +  CDS            B (fragment): PORTL_LAMBD - Experimental evidence at protein level: Swiss-Prot protein existence level 1. Forms the portal vertex of the capsid (PubMed:6228056, PubMed:6232391). This portal plays critical roles in head assembly, genome packaging, neck/tail attachment, and genome ejection (Probable). The portal protein multimerizes as a single ring-shaped homododecamer arranged around a central channel (PubMed:6232391). Binds to the terminase subunits to form the packaging machine (PubMed:7799432). From Escherichia phage lambda (Bacteriophage lambda).
    914..930     -  protein_bind   lac operator: The lac repressor binds to the lac operator to inhibit transcription in E. coli. This inhibition can be relieved by adding lactose or isopropyl-β-D-thiogalactopyranoside (IPTG). lac repressor encoded by lacI
    938..968     -  promoter       lac promoter: promoter for the E. coli lac operon
    983..1004    -  protein_bind   CAP binding site: CAP binding activates transcription in the presence of cAMP. E. coli catabolite activator protein
   1017..1109    -  CDS            lacI (fragment): lac repressor; lacI; The lac repressor binds to the lac operator to inhibit transcription in E. coli. This inhibition can be relieved by adding lactose or isopropyl-β-D-thiogalactopyranoside (IPTG).
   1292..1880    -  rep_origin     ori: high-copy-number ColE1/pMB1/pBR322/pUC origin of replication
   2051..2911    -  CDS            AmpR: β-lactamase; bla; confers resistance to ampicillin, carbenicillin, and related antibiotics
   2912..3016    -  promoter       AmpR promoter: bla
   3069..3497    -  rep_origin     f1 ori (sequence partly withheld): f1 bacteriophage origin of replication; arrow indicates direction of (+) strand synthesis
   3502..3657    -  CDS            lacZα (fragment): LacZα fragment of β-galactosidase; lacZ fragment
   3659..3778    +  CDS            B (fragment): PORTL_LAMBD - Experimental evidence at protein level: Swiss-Prot protein existence level 1. Forms the portal vertex of the capsid (PubMed:6228056, PubMed:6232391). This portal plays critical roles in head assembly, genome packaging, neck/tail attachment, and genome ejection (Probable). The portal protein multimerizes as a single ring-shaped homododecamer arranged around a central channel (PubMed:6232391). Binds to the terminase subunits to form the packaging machine (PubMed:7799432). From Escherichia phage lambda (Bacteriophage lambda).
   4463..4480    +  promoter       minP (fragment): minimal TATA-box promoter with low basal activity
   4553..4595    +  5'UTR          Xenopus globin 5'-UTR: translational enhancer from the 5'-UTR of the major beta-globin gene of Xenopus laevis
   4644..5021    +  CDS            H2B: human histone H2B; HIST1H2BJ
   5020..5036    -  misc_feature   MCS (fragment): pUC18/19 multiple cloning site
   5040..5753    +  CDS            EGFP: EGFP is a basic (constitutively fluorescent) green fluorescent protein published in 1996, derived from Aequorea victoria. It is reported to be a rapidly-maturing weak dimer with moderate acid sensitivity.
   5787..5994    +  polyA_signal   bGH poly(A) signal: bovine growth hormone polyadenylation signal
   6032..6361    +  promoter       SV40 promoter: SV40 enhancer and early promoter
   6410..7435    +  CDS            HygR: aminoglycoside phosphotransferase from E. coli; aph(4)-Ia; confers resistance to hygromycin
   7442..7548    +  misc_feature   WPRE (fragment): woodchuck hepatitis virus posttranscriptional regulatory element
   7557..7678    +  polyA_signal   SV40 poly(A) signal: SV40 polyadenylation signal
   7696..7788    +  ncRNA          G-CSF SLDE: Accession: RF00183 - G-CSF factor stem-loop destabilising element (SLDE)
>Addgene plasmid #236129 | EW408 (ZNF35tar-compact)x8-H2B-GFP | addgene full sequence | sequence record 468456 | Addgene NGS Result
CGGAGCGGAGCCCCGGGCGGCTCGCTGCTGCCCCCTAGCGGGGGAGGGACGTAATTACATCCCTGGGGGC
TTTGGGGGGGGGCTGTCCCTGATATCTATAACAAGAAAATATATATATAATAAGTTATCACGTAAGTAGA
ACATGAAATAACAATATAATTATCGTATGAGTTAAATCTTAAAAGTCACGTAAAAGATAATCATGCGTCA
TTTTGACTCACGCGGTCGTTATAGTTCAAAATCAGTGACACTTACCGCATTGACAAGCACGCCTCACGGG
AGCTCCAAGCGGCGACTGAGATGTCCTAAATGCACAGCGACGGATTCGCGCTATTTAGAAAGAGAGAGCA
ATATTTCAAGAATGCATGCGTCAATTTTACGCAGACTATCTTTCTAGGGTTAATCTAGCTGCATCAGGAT
CATATCGTCGGGTCTTTTTTCCGGCTCAGTCATCGCCCAAGCTGGCGCTATCTGGGCATCGGGGAGGAAG
AAGCCCGTGCCTTTTCCCGCGAGGTTGAAGCGGCATGGAAAGAGTTTGCCGAGGATGACTGCTGCTGCAT
TGACGTTGAGCGAAAACGCACGTTTACCATGATGATTCGGGAAGGTGTGGCCATGCACGCCTTTAACGGT
GAACTGTTCGTTCAGGCCACCTGGGATACCAGTTCGTCGCGGCTTTTCCGGACACAGTTCCGGATGGTCA
GCCCGAAGCGCATCAGCAACCCGAACAATACCGGCGACAGCCGGAACTGCCGTGCCGGTGTGCAGATTAA
TGACAGCGGTGCGGCGCTGGGATATTACGTCAGCGAGGACGGGTATCCTGGCTGGATGCCGCAGAAATGG
ACATGGATACCCCGTGAGTTACCCGGCGGGCGCGCTTGGCGTAATCATGGTCATAGCTGTTTCCTGTGTG
AAATTGTTATCCGCTCACAATTCCACACAACATACGAGCCGGAAGCATAAAGTGTAAAGCCTGGGGTGCC
TAATGAGTGAGCTAACTCACATTAATTGCGTTGCGCTCACTGCCCGCTTTCCAGTCGGGAAACCTGTCGT
GCCAGCTGCATTAATGAATCGGCCAACGCGCGGGGAGAGGCGGTTTGCGTATTGGGCGCTCTTCCGCTTC
CTCGCTCACTGACTCGCTGCGCTCGGTCGTTCGGCTGCGGCGAGCGGTATCAGCTCACTCAAAGGCGGTA
ATACGGTTATCCACAGAATCAGGGGATAACGCAGGAAAGAACATGTGAGCAAAAGGCCAGCAAAAGGCCA
GGAACCGTAAAAAGGCCGCGTTGCTGGCGTTTTTCCATAGGCTCCGCCCCCCTGACGAGCATCACAAAAA
TCGACGCTCAAGTCAGAGGTGGCGAAACCCGACAGGACTATAAAGATACCAGGCGTTTCCCCCTGGAAGC
TCCCTCGTGCGCTCTCCTGTTCCGACCCTGCCGCTTACCGGATACCTGTCCGCCTTTCTCCCTTCGGGAA
GCGTGGCGCTTTCTCATAGCTCACGCTGTAGGTATCTCAGTTCGGTGTAGGTCGTTCGCTCCAAGCTGGG
CTGTGTGCACGAACCCCCCGTTCAGCCCGACCGCTGCGCCTTATCCGGTAACTATCGTCTTGAGTCCAAC
CCGGTAAGACACGACTTATCGCCACTGGCAGCAGCCACTGGTAACAGGATTAGCAGAGCGAGGTATGTAG
GCGGTGCTACAGAGTTCTTGAAGTGGTGGCCTAACTACGGCTACACTAGAAGAACAGTATTTGGTATCTG
CGCTCTGCTGAAGCCAGTTACCTTCGGAAAAAGAGTTGGTAGCTCTTGATCCGGCAAACAAACCACCGCT
GGTAGCGGTGGTTTTTTTGTTTGCAAGCAGCAGATTACGCGCAGAAAAAAAGGATCTCAAGAAGATCCTT
TGATCTTTTCTACGGGGTCTGACGCTCAGTGGAACGAAAACTCACGTTAAGGGATTTTGGTCATGAGATT
ATCAAAAAGGATCTTCACCTAGATCCTTTTAAATTAAAAATGAAGTTTTAAATCAATCTAAAGTATATAT
GAGTAAACTTGGTCTGACAGTTACCAATGCTTAATCAGTGAGGCACCTATCTCAGCGATCTGTCTATTTC
GTTCATCCATAGTTGCCTGACTCCCCGTCGTGTAGATAACTACGATACGGGAGGGCTTACCATCTGGCCC
CAGTGCTGCAATGATACCGCGAGACCCACGCTCACCGGCTCCAGATTTATCAGCAATAAACCAGCCAGCC
GGAAGGGCCGAGCGCAGAAGTGGTCCTGCAACTTTATCCGCCTCCATCCAGTCTATTAATTGTTGCCGGG
AAGCTAGAGTAAGTAGTTCGCCAGTTAATAGTTTGCGCAACGTTGTTGCCATTGCTACAGGCATCGTGGT
GTCACGCTCGTCGTTTGGTATGGCTTCATTCAGCTCCGGTTCCCAACGATCAAGGCGAGTTACATGATCC
CCCATGTTGTGCAAAAAAGCGGTTAGCTCCTTCGGTCCTCCGATCGTTGTCAGAAGTAAGTTGGCCGCAG
TGTTATCACTCATGGTTATGGCAGCACTGCATAATTCTCTTACTGTCATGCCATCCGTAAGATGCTTTTC
TGTGACTGGTGAGTACTCAACCAAGTCATTCTGAGAATAGTGTATGCGGCGACCGAGTTGCTCTTGCCCG
GCGTCAATACGGGATAATACCGCGCCACATAGCAGAACTTTAAAAGTGCTCATCATTGGAAAACGTTCTT
CGGGGCGAAAACTCTCAAGGATCTTACCGCTGTTGAGATCCAGTTCGATGTAACCCACTCGTGCACCCAA
CTGATCTTCAGCATCTTTTACTTTCACCAGCGTTTCTGGGTGAGCAAAAACAGGAAGGCAAAATGCCGCA
AAAAAGGGAATAAGGGCGACACGGAAATGTTGAATACTCATACTCTTCCTTTTTCAATATTATTGAAGCA
TTTATCAGGGTTATTGTCTCATGAGCGGATACATATTTGAATGTATTTAGAAAAATAAACAAATAGGGGT
TCCGCGCACATTTCCCCGAAAAGTGCCACCTAAATTGTAAGCGTTAATATTTTGTTAAAATTCGCGTTAA
ATTTTTGTTAAATCAGCTCATTTTTTAACCAATAGGCCGAAATCGGCAAAATCCCTTATAAATCAAAAGA
ATAGACCGAGATAGGGT
[37 nt withheld, positions 3168-3204]
AAAGAACGTGGACTCCAACGTCAAAGG
[49 nt withheld, positions 3232-3280]
T
[91 nt withheld, positions 3282-3372]
G
[124 nt withheld, positions 3374-3497]
CCCATTCGCCATTCAGGCTGCGCAACTGTTGGGAAGGGCGATCGGTGCGGGCCTCTTCGCTATTACGCCA
GCTGGCGAAAGGGGGATGTGCTGCAAGGCGATTAAGTTGGGTAACGCCAGGGTTTTCCCAGTCACGACGT
TGTAAAACGACGGCCAGTGAGCGCGCCTCGTTCATTCACGTTTTTGAACCCGTGGAGGACGGGCAGACTC
GCGGTGCAAATGTGTTTTACAGCGTGATGGAGCAGATGAAGATGCTCGACACGCTGCAGAACACGCAGCT
AGATTAACCCTAGAAAGATAATCATATTGTGACGTACGTTAAAGATAATCATGTGTAAAATTGACGCATG
TGTTTTATCGGTCTGTATATCGAGGTTTATTTATTAATTTGAATAGATATTAAGTTTTATTATATTTACA
CTTACATACTAATAATAAATTCAACAAACAATTTATTTATGTTTATTTATTTATTAAAAAAAACAAAAAC
TCAAAATTTCTTCTATAAAGTAACAAAACTTTTATGAGGGACAGCCCCCCCCCAAAGCCCCCAGGGATGT
AATTACGTCCCTCCCCCGCTAGGGGGCAGCAGCGAGCCGCCCGGGGCTCCGCTCCGGTCCGGCGCTCCCC
CCGCATCCCAGAGCCGGCAGCGTGCGGGGACAGCCCGGGCACGGGGAAGGTGGCACGGGATCGCTTTCCT
CTGAACGCTTCTCGCTGCTCTTTGAGCCTGCAGACACCTGGGGGGATACGGGGAAAAGGCCTCCACGGCC
ACAATTGACGATTGAGTAACACTGTATCTAGTCTACCTACAGGGCTCATATATAAAGAGGCCTTCATATA
TAAAGAGCTCTTCATATATAAAGAGCAGAACATATATAAAGAGGAGGTCATATATAAAGAGTCGTACATA
TATAAAGAGCAGAACATATATAAAGAGAAGGTCATATATAAAGAGCGTATCAGTCTAGAGGGTATATAAT
GGATCCCATCGCGTCTCAGCCTCACTTTGAGCTCCTCCACACGAATTCCCCGATACCGTCGATTCAAGGA
GCTTGCTTGTTCTTTTTGCAGAAGCTCAGAATAAACGCTCAACTTTGGCAGATCTACCAAGCTTGGTACC
GAGCTCGGATCCAACTCGAGGCCACCATGCCAGAGCCAGCGAAGTCTGCTCCCGCCCCGAAAAAGGGCTC
CAAGAAGGCGGTGACTAAGGCGCAGAAGAAAGGCGGCAAGAAGCGCAAGCGCAGCCGCAAGGAGAGCTAT
TCCATCTATGTGTACAAGGTTCTGAAGCAGGTCCACCCTGACACCGGCATTTCGTCCAAGGCCATGGGCA
TCATGAATTCGTTTGTGAACGACATTTTCGAGCGCATCGCAGGTGAGGCTTCCCGCCTGGCGCATTACAA
CAAGCGCTCGACCATCACCTCCAGGGAGATCCAGACGGCCGTGCGCCTGCTGCTGCCTGGGGAGTTGGCC
AAGCACGCCGTGTCCGAGGGTACTAAGGCCATCACCAAGTACACCAGCGCTAAGGATCCCCGGGTACCGG
TCGTCTCAAAGGGCGAGGAACTTTTTACGGGCGTTGTTCCGATCCTCGTCGAATTGGACGGGGACGTTAA
TGGGCATAAATTCTCAGTTAGTGGTGAGGGTGAGGGGGACGCGACATATGGGAAACTTACGCTGAAGTTC
ATATGTACCACCGGAAAATTGCCGGTGCCGTGGCCTACTCTCGTCACCACCCTGACATATGGTGTTCAGT
GTTTTAGCCGGTATCCAGACCATATGAAACAGCACGATTTTTTTAAATCCGCTATGCCTGAAGGTTACGT
ACAGGAGCGAACGATATTTTTTAAAGACGACGGAAACTACAAAACTAGAGCCGAGGTAAAATTCGAGGGT
GACACTCTCGTGAACCGGATCGAACTGAAGGGCATAGATTTTAAGGAGGATGGCAATATACTGGGCCACA
AGCTCGAATACAACTATAATTCTCATAATGTCTATATCATGGCGGACAAACAGAAAAACGGCATCAAGGT
AAACTTTAAAATCCGACACAATATTGAGGACGGCTCTGTCCAGCTTGCGGACCATTACCAACAGAACACG
CCGATAGGGGATGGTCCAGTACTTCTCCCTGATAATCACTATTTGTCTACTCAGTCAGCTCTTAGCAAGG
ACCCAAACGAAAAACGGGATCACATGGTCCTTCTTGAGTTCGTCACTGCGGCTGGGATAACACTCGGGAT
GGACGAACTGTATAAGTAGCTAGCGAATTCGAATTTAAATCGGCCTCGACTGTGCCTTCTAGTTGCCAGC
CATCTGTTGTTTGCCCCTCCCCCGTGCCTTCCTTGACCCTGGAAGGTGCCACTCCCACTGTCCTTTCCTA
ATAAAATGAGGAAATTGCATCGCATTGTCTGAGTAGGTGTCATTCTATTCTGGGGGGTGGGGTGGGGCAG
GACAGCAAGGGGGAGGATTGGGAAGACAATAGCAGGCATGCTGGGGACGCGGCCGCAATTTAACGCGAAT
TAATTCTGTGGAATGTGTGTCAGTTAGGGTGTGGAAAGTCCCCAGGCTCCCCAGCAGGCAGAAGTATGCA
AAGCATGCATCTCAATTAGTCAGCAACCAGGTGTGGAAAGTCCCCAGGCTCCCCAGCAGGCAGAAGTATG
CAAAGCATGCATCTCAATTAGTCAGCAACCATAGTCCCGCCCCTAACTCCGCCCATCCCGCCCCTAACTC
CGCCCAGTTCCGCCCATTCTCCGCCCCATGGCTGACTAATTTTTTTTATTTATGCAGAGGCCGAGGCCGC
CTCTGCCTCTGAGCTATTCCAGAAGTAGTGAGGAGGCTTTTTTGGAGGCCTAGGCTTTTGCAAAAAGCTC
CCGGGAGCTTGTATATCCATTTTCGGATCTGATCAGCACGTGATGAAAAAGCCTGAACTCACCGCGACGT
CTGTCGAGAAGTTTCTGATCGAAAAGTTCGACAGCGTCTCCGACCTGATGCAGCTCTCGGAGGGCGAAGA
ATCTCGTGCTTTCAGCTTCGATGTAGGAGGGCGTGGATATGTCCTGCGGGTAAATAGCTGCGCCGATGGT
TTCTACAAAGATCGTTATGTTTATCGGCACTTTGCATCGGCCGCGCTCCCGATTCCGGAAGTGCTTGACA
TTGGGGAATTCAGCGAGAGCCTGACCTATTGCATCTCCCGCCGTGCACAGGGTGTCACGTTGCAAGACCT
GCCTGAAACCGAACTGCCCGCTGTTCTGCAGCCGGTCGCGGAGGCCATGGATGCGATCGCTGCGGCCGAT
CTTAGCCAGACGAGCGGGTTCGGCCCATTCGGACCGCAAGGAATCGGTCAATACACTACATGGCGTGATT
TCATATGCGCGATTGCTGATCCCCATGTGTATCACTGGCAAACTGTGATGGACGACACCGTCAGTGCGTC
CGTCGCGCAGGCTCTCGATGAGCTGATGCTTTGGGCCGAGGACTGCCCCGAAGTCCGGCACCTCGTGCAC
GCGGATTTCGGCTCCAACAATGTCCTGACGGACAATGGCCGCATAACAGCGGTCATTGACTGGAGCGAGG
CGATGTTCGGGGATTCCCAATACGAGGTCGCCAACATCTTCTTCTGGAGGCCGTGGTTGGCTTGTATGGA
GCAGCAGACGCGCTACTTCGAGCGGAGGCATCCGGAGCTTGCAGGATCGCCGCGGCTCCGGGCGTATATG
CTCCGCATTGGTCTTGACCAACTCTATCAGAGCTTGGTTGACGGCAATTTCGATGATGCAGCTTGGGCGC
AGGGTCGATGCGACGCAATCGTCCGATCCGGAGCCGGGACTGTCGGGCGTACACAAATCGCCCGCAGAAG
CGCGGCCGTCTGGACCGATGGCTGTGTAGAAGTACTCGCCGATAGTGGAAACCGACGCCCCAGCACTCGT
CCGAGGGCAAAGGAATAGGTCGACAATCAACCTCTGGATTACAAAATTTGTGAAAGATTGACTGGTATTC
TTAACTATGTTGCTCCTTTTACGCTATGTGGATACGCTGCTTTAATGCCTTTGTATCATGCGTTAACTAA
ACTTGTTTATTGCAGCTTATAATGGTTACAAATAAAGCAATAGCATCACAAATTTCACAAATAAAGCATT
TTTTTCACTGCATTCTAGTTGTGGTTTGTCCAAACTCATCAATGTATCTTATCATGTCTGGAATTGACTC
AAATGATGTCAATTAGTCTATCAGAAGCTCATCTGGTCTCCCTTCCGGGGGACAAGACATCCCTGTTTAA
TATTTAAACAGCAGTGTTCCCAAACTGGGTTCTTATATCCCTTGCTCTGGTCAACCAGGTTGCAGGGTTT
CCTGTCCTCACAGGAACGAAGTCCCTAAAGAAACAGTGGCAGCCAGGTTTAGCCCCGGAATTGACTGGAT
TCCTTTTTTAGGGCCCATTGGTATGGCTTTTTCCCCGTATCCCCCCAGGTGTCTGCAGGCTCAAAGAGCA
GCGAGAAGCGTTCAGAGGAAAGCGATCCCGTGCCACCTTCCCCGTGCCCGGGCTGTCCCCGCACGCTGCC
GGCTCGGGGATGCGGGGGGAGCGCCGGAC
